>Addgene plasmid #170912 | pGREAT24 | addgene full sequence | sequence record 334497 | Addgene NGS Result
TAACGGATCCGGTCTCAGGAGATAGTTTAAACTGAAGGCGGGAAACGACAATCTGATCCAAGCTCAAGCT
AAGCTTGCATGCCTGCAGGATATCGTGGATCCAAGCTTGCCACGTGCCGCCACGTGCCGCCACGTGCCGC
CACGTGCCTCTAGAGGATCCATCTCCACTGACGTAAGGGATGACGCACAATCCCACTATCCTTCGCAAGA
CCCTTCCTCTATATAAGGAAGTTCATTTCATTTGGAGAGGACACGCTGGGATCCAATGGAGAGAGAGAAG
AACGTGGTGTACGGCCCCGAGCCCAAGCACCCTCTGGGCAACTTCACCGCCGGCGAGATGCTGTACAACG
CTCTGCACAAGCACTCCCACATCCCCCAGGCCATCCTGGACGTGATGGGCAACGAGTCCCTTTCCTACCA
GGAGTTCTTCGACACTACTGTGAAGCTGGGCCAGAGCCTCCAGAACTGTGGCTACAAGATGAACGATGTC
GTGTCGATCTGTGCAGAGAACAACAAGAGATTCTTCATCCCCATCATCTCCGCCTGGTACATCGGCATGG
TGGTGGCCCCTGTGAACGAGGACTATATCCCAGACGAGCTGTGTAAAGTGACCGGCATCTCCAAGCCGAT
CCTGGTCTTTACCACTAGGAAGATCCTGCCTAAGGTTTTGGAGGTTAAAGACAGAACCAACTACATAAAG
AGGATCATCATACTGGACTCTGAAGAGAACCTGCTGGGCTGCGAGAGCCTGCACAACTTCATGTCCAGGT
ACTCCGACAACAACCTCCAAACATTCAAGCCTCTGCACTACGACCCTGTGGACCAGGTAGCCGCCATCCT
GTGCTCCTCCGGCACAACCGGCCTGCCTAAAGGCGTGATGCAGACCCACAGGAACATCTGTGTGAGACTC
ACACACGCATCTGACCCCAGAGTGGGTACACAACTCATCCCCGGCGTATCCGTGCTGGCCTACCTGCCAT
TCTTCCACGCCTTCGGCTTCAGTATCAACCTGGGCTATTTCATGGTGGGCCTGAGAGTGGTGATGCTCCG
AAGGTTTAACCAGGAGGTGTTCCTGAAGGCCATCCAGGACTACGAGGTGAGGAGCGTGATCAACGTTCCC
TCCACAATCCTGTTCCTGTCCAAGAGCCCTCTGGTGGACAAGTACGACCTATCCACCCTGGCGGAGCTGT
GCTGTGGAGCCGCTCCTCTGGCGAAGGAGGTGGCCGAGATCGCCGTGAAGAGGCTGAACCTGCCAGGGAT
ACGGTGTGGCTACGGTCTAACAGAGTCTACCTCCGCCAACATCCATACTCTGCACAACGAGTTCAAGTCC
GGCTCCCTGGGCAAGGTGACACCTTACATGGCCGCCAAGATCATCGACAGGAACACCGGCGAGGCCCTGG
GTCCAAACCAGGTGGGCGAGCTGTGCATCTGGGGACCTATGGTAACAAAAGGCTATGTGAACAACCCACA
GGCTACTAAGGAGGCCATCGACGACGACGGCTGGCTGCACTCTGGCGACTTCGGCTACTACGACGAGGAC
GAGTATTTCTACATCGTGGACCGGTACAAGGAGCTGATCAAATACAAGGGCTATCAGGTCGCCCCTGTGG
AGCTGGAGGAGATCCTCCTTCAGCACCCAGGCATCAGGGACGTGGCCGTCGTGGGTATCCCTGACATCGA
GGCCGGCGAGCTGCCAGCCGGCTTCGTGGTGAAGCAGCCCGGCGCCCAACTCACCGCTAAGGAGGTGTAC
GACTTCCTGGCCCAGAGGGTGTCTCACTCCAAGTACCTGAGGGGCGGCGTAAGGTTCGTGGACTCTATCC
CCAGGAACGTGACAGGCAAGATTAGTCGAAAAGAGCTGAGGGAGGCCCTGATGGAGAAGGCTTCTAAGCT
GTAAGCTTCGGCCATGCTAGAGTCCGCAAAAATCACCAGTCTCTCTCTACAAATCTATCTCTCTCTATTT
TTCTCCAGAATAATGTGTGAGTAGTTCCCAGATAAGGGAATTAGGGTTCTTATAGGGTTTCGCTCATGTG
TTGAGCATATAAGAAACCCTTAGTATGTATTTGTATTTGTAAAATACTTCTATCAATAAAATTTCTAATT
CCTAAAACCAAAATCCAGTGACCTCGCTGTCAGGAGATACATGAGAATTAAGGGAGTCACGGTATGACCC
CCGCCGATGACGCGGGACAAGCCGTTTTACGTTTGGAACTGACAGAACCGCAACGTTGAAGGAGCCACTG
AGCCGCGGGTTTCTGGAGTTTAATGAGCTAAGCACATACGTCAGAAACCATTATTGCGCGTTCAAAAGTC
GCCTAAGGTCACTATCAGCTAGCAAATATTTCTTGTCAAAAATGCTCCACTGACGTTCCATAAATTCCCC
TCGGTATCCAATTAGAGTCTCATATTCACTCTCAACTCGATCGAGGCAATGGAGAACATGGAGAACGACG
AGAACATTGTGGTGGGACCCAAGCCGTTCTACCCGATCGAGGAGGGTTCCGCTGGCACCCAGCTGCGCAA
GTACATGGAGCGCTACGCTAAGCTGGGTGCTATCGCCTTCACCAACGCCGTGACCGGTGTGGATTACTCC
TACGCCGAGTACCTGGAGAAGTCCTGCTGCCTCGGAAAGGCCCTGCAGAACTACGGTCTGGTCGTGGATG
GCCGCATTGCCCTCTGCTCGGAGAACTGCGAGGAGTTCTTCATTCCCGTGATCGCTGGTCTGTTCATCGG
AGTCGGCGTTGCCCCAACCAACGAGATCTACACCCTGCGCGAGCTGGTCCACAGCCTGGGTATCAGCAAG
CCGACCATCGTTTTCTCGAGCAAGAAGGGCCTCGACAAGGTTATCACCGTGCAAAAAACCGTCACCACCA
TCAAGACCATCGTTATCCTGGATTCCAAGGTTGACTACCGCGGTTACCAGTGCCTCGACACCTTCATCAA
GCGTAACACCCCACCCGGCTTCCAAGCCTCCTCCTTCAAAACCGTGGAGGTTGATCGCAAGGAGCAGGTG
GCCCTGATCATGAACTCCTCCGGCTCCACCGGTCTGCCAAAGGGCGTGCAGCTGACCCACGAGAACACCG
TCACCCGCTTCTCGCATGCCCGTGATCCCATCTACGGCAACCAGGTGTCCCCAGGCACCGCCGTCCTGAC
CGTCGTGCCCCTCCACCACGGCTTCGGCATGTTCACCACTCTCGGCTACTTGATCTGCGGCTTCCGTGTG
GTGATGCTGACTAAGTTCGACGAGGAGACTTTCCTCAAGACCCTGCAAGACTACAAGTGCACTTACGTGA
TCCTGGTGCCGACCCTGTTCGCCATCCTGAACAAGAGCGAGCTGTTGAACAAATACGACCTGTCGAACCT
GGTGGAGATCGCTTCCGGCGGCGCCCCACTGTCGAAGGAAGTTGGCGAGGCCGTTGCTCGCCGCTTCAAC
CTGCCCGGCGTCCGTCAGGGTTACGGCCTGACCGAGACTACCTCGGCTATCATCATCACCCCCGAGGGCG
ACGATAAGCCCGGCGCTTCCGGCAAGGTTGTTCCACTCTTCAAAGCCAAGGTGATCGACCTGGACACCAA
GAAGTCCCTGGGTCCCAACCGTCGCGGAGAAGTGTGCGTCAAGGGCCCCATGCTGATGAAGGGCTACGTC
AACAACCCAGAGGCCACCAAGGAGTTGATCGACGAGGAGGGCTGGCTGCACACTGGTGACATCGGTTACT
ACGACGAAGAGAAGCACTTCTTCATCGTTGACCGCCTGAAGTCCTTGATCAAGTACAAGGGCTACCAGGT
TCCCCCCGCCGAGCTCGAGAGCGTCCTGCTGCAGCACCCCTCCATTTTCGATGCCGGAGTGGCCGGTGTC
CCCGATCCCGTGGCTGGCGAGCTGCCAGGTGCCGTCGTCGTGCTGGAGTCCGGCAAGAACATGACCGAGA
AGGAAGTGATGGATTACGTGGCCTCGCAAGTGTCCAACGCCAAGCGCCTGCGCGGCGGCGTGCGCTTCGT
GGATGAGGTGCCCAAGGGCCTCACCGGAAAGATCGACGGTCGCGCTATCCGCGAGATCCTCAAGAAGCCC
GTGGCCAAGATGTGAGCTTGGAATGGATCTTCGATCCCGATCGTTCAAACATTTGGCAATAAAGTTTCTT
AAGATTGAATCCTGTTGCCGGTCTTGCGACGATTATCATATAATTTCTGTTGAATTACGTTAAGCATGTA
ATAATTAACATGTAATGCATGACGTTATTTATGAGATGGGTTTTTATGATTAGAGTCCCGCAATTATACA
TTTAATACGCGATAGAAAACAAAATATAGCGCGCAAACTAGGATAAATTATCGCGCGCGGTGTCATCTAT
GTTACTAGATCGGGAATTGCCAAGCTAATTCTTGAAGATGAAAGGGCCTCGTGATACGCCTATTTTTATA
GGTTAATGTCATGATAATAATGGTTTCTTAGACGTCAGGTGGCACTTTTCGGGGAAATGTGCGCGGAACC
CCTATTTGTTTATTTTTCTAAATACATTCAAATATGTATCCGCTCATGAGACAATAACCCTGATAAATGC
TTCAATAATGGGACCGACTCGCGCTGTCATGAGACCGGATCCTGACAGGATATATTGGCGGGTAAACTAA
GTCGCTGTATGTGTTTGTTTGAGATCTCATGTGAGCAAAAGGCCAGCAAAAGGCCAGGAACCGTAAAAAG
GCCGCGTTGCTGGCGTTTTTCCATAGGCTCCGCCCCCCTGACGAGCATCACAAAAATCGACGCTCAAGTC
AGAGGTGGCGAAACCCGACAGGACTATAAAGATACCAGGCGTTTCCCCCTGGAAGCTCCCTCGTGCGCTC
TCCTGTTCCGACCCTGCCGCTTACCGGATACCTGTCCGCCTTTCTCCCTTCGGGAAGCGTGGCGCTTTCT
CATAGCTCACGCTGTAGGTATCTCAGTTCGGTGTAGGTCGTTCGCTCCAAGCTGGGCTGTGTGCACGAAC
CCCCCGTTCAGCCCGACCGCTGCGCCTTATCCGGTAACTATCGTCTTGAGTCCAACCCGGTAAGACACGA
CTTATCGCCACTGGCAGCAGCCACTGGTAACAGGATTAGCAGAGCGAGGTATGTAGGCGGTGCTACAGAG
TTCTTGAAGTGGTGGCCTAACTACGGCTACACTAGAAGAACAGTATTTGGTATCTGCGCTCTGCTGAAGC
CAGTTACCTTCGGAAGAAGAGTTGGTAGCTCTTGATCCGGCAAACAAACCACCGCTGGTAGCGGTGGTTT
TTTTGTTTGCAAGCAGCAGATTACGCGCAGAAAAAAAGGATCTCAAGAAGATCCTTTGATCTTTTCTACG
GGGTCTGACGCTCAGTGGAACGAAAACTCACGTTAAGGGATTTTGGTCATGAGATTATCAAAAAGGATCT
TCACCTAGATCCTTTTAAATTAAAAATGAAGTTTTAAATCAATCTAAAGTATATATGTGTAACATTGGTC
TAGTGATTATTTGCCGACTACCTTGGTGATCTCGCCTTTCACGTAGTGGACAAATTCTTCCAACTGATCT
GCGCGCGAGGCCAAGCGATCTTCTTCTTGTCCAAGATAAGCCTGTCTAGCTTCAAGTATGACGGGCTGAT
ACTGGGCCGGCAGGCGCTCCATTGCCCAGTCGGCAGCGACATCCTTCGGCGCGATTTTGCCGGTTACTGC
GCTGTACCAAATGCGGGACAACGTAAGCACTACATTTCGCTCATCACCAGCCCAGTCGGGCGGCGAGTTC
CATAGCGTTAAGGTTTCATTTAGCGCCTCAAATAGATCCTGTTCAGGAACCGGATCAAAGAGTTCCTCCG
CCGCTGGACCTACCAAGGCAACGCTATGTTCTCTTGCTTTTGTCAGCAAGATAGCCAGATCAATGTCGAT
CGTGGCTGGCTCGAAGATACCTGCAAGAATGTCATTGCGCTGCCATTCTCCAAATTGCAGTTCGCGCTTA
GCTGGATAACGCCACGGAATGATGTCGTCGTGCACAACAATGGTGACTTCTACAGCGCGGAGAATCTCGC
TCTCTCCAGGGGAAGCCGAAGTTTCCAAAAGGTCGTTGATCAAAGCTCGCCGCGTTGTTTCATCAAGCCT
TACGGTCACCGTAACCAGCAAATCAATATCACTGTGTGGCTTCAGGCCGCCATCCACTGCGGAGCCGTAC
AAATGTACGGCCAGCAACGTCGGTTCGAGATGGCGCTCGATGACGCCAACTACCTCTGATAGTTGAGTCG
ATACTTCGGCGATCACCGCTTCCCTCATAATGTTTAACTTTGTTTTAGGGCGACTGCCCTGCTGCGTAAC
ATCGTTGCTGCTCCATAACATCAAACATCGACCCACGGCGTAACGCGCTTGCTGCTTGGATGCCCGAGGC
ATAGACTGTACCCCAAAAAAACAGTCATAACAAGCCATGAAAACCGCCACTGCGCCGTTACCACCGCTGC
GTTCGGTCAAGGTTCTGGACCAGTTGCGTGAGCGCATACGCTACTTGCATTACAGCTTACGAACCGAACA
GGCTTATGTCCACTGGGTTCGTGCCTTCATCCGTTTCCACGGTGTGCGTCACCCGGCAACCTTGGGTAGC
AGCGAAGTCGAGGCATTTCTGTCCTGGCTGGAACACCCCTTGTATTACTGTTTATGTAAGCAGACAGTTT
TATTGTTCATGATGATATATTTTTATCTTGTGCAATGTAACATCAGAGATTTTGAGACACAACGTGGCTT
TGTTGAATAAATCGAACTTTTGCTGAGTTGAAGGATCAGATCACGCATCTTCCCGACAACGCAGACCGTT
CCGTGGCAAAGCAAAAGTTCAAAATCACCAACTGGTCCACCTACAACAAAGCTCTCATCAACCGTGGCTC
CCTCACTTTCTGGCTGGATGATGGGGCGATTCAGGCGATCCCCATCCAACAGCCCGCCGTCGAGCGGGCT
TTTTTATCCCCGGAAGCCTGTGGATAGAGGGTAGTTATCCACGTGAAACCGCTAATGCCCCGCAAAGCCT
TGATTCACGGGGCTTTCCGGCCCGCTCCAAAAACTATCCACGTGAAATCGCTAATCAGGGTACGTGAAAT
CGCTAATCGGAGTACGTGAAATCGCTAATAAGGTCACGTGAAATCGCTAATCAAAAAGGCACGTGAGAAC
GCTAATAGCCCTTTCAGATCAACAGCTTGCAAACACCCCTCGCTCCGGCAAGTAGTTACAGCAAGTAGTA
TGTTCAATTAGCTTTTCAATTATGAATATATATATCAATTATTGGTCGCCCTTGGCTTGTGGACAATGCG
CTACGCGCACCGGCTCCGCCCGTGGACAACCGCAAGCGGTTGCCCACCGTCGAGCGCCTTTGCCCACAAC
CCGGCGGCCGGCCGCAACAGATCGTTTTATAAATTTTTTTTTTTGAAAAAGAAAAAGCCCGAAAGGCGGC
AACCTCTCGGGCTTCTGGATTTCCGATCCCCGGAATTAGATCTTGGCAGGATATATTGTGGTG
Features (pLannotate 1.2.2; 17 found; start..end, strand, type, name):
     71..89      -  misc_feature   MCS (fragment): pUC18/19 multiple cloning site
    161..206     +  promoter       35SPPDK promoter (fragment): hybrid promoter consisting of the cauliflower mosaic virus 35S enhancer fused to the maize C4PPDK basal promoter (Yoo et al., 2007)
    205..251     +  promoter       minimal CaMV 35S promoter: minimal 35S promoter from cauliflower mosaic virus
   1003..1019    -  promoter       dU6-3 promoter (fragment): RNA polymerase III promoter for Drosophila U6-3 snRNA (Port et al., 2014)
   1960..2119    +  polyA_signal   CaMV poly(A) signal (fragment): cauliflower mosaic virus polyadenylation signal
   2215..2394    +  promoter       NOS promoter: nopaline synthase promoter
   2453..4072    +  CDS            LUCI_LUCCR: Experimental evidence at protein level: Swiss-Prot protein existence level 1. Produces green light with a wavelength of 544 nm. From Luciola cruciata (Japanese firefly) (Genji firefly).
   4099..4351    +  terminator     NOS terminator: nopaline synthase terminator and poly(A) signal
   4472..4559    +  promoter       AmpR promoter (fragment): bla
   4593..4617    +  misc_feature   RB T-DNA repeat: right border repeat from nopaline C58 T-DNA
   4708..5296    -  rep_origin     ori: high-copy-number ColE1/pMB1/pBR322/pUC origin of replication
   5470..6258    -  CDS            aadA: S3AD_ECOLX - Experimental evidence at protein level: Swiss-Prot protein existence level 1. Mediates bacterial resistance to the antibiotics streptomycin and spectinomycin. From Escherichia coli.
   6265..6321    -  CDS            GmR (fragment): gentamycin acetyltransferase; aacC1; confers resistance to gentamycin
   6497..6520    -  promoter       Pc promoter (fragment): intI1 (promoter lies within the coding sequence); class 1 integron promoter
   6796..6897    +  CDS            TRA2_ECOLX (fragment): Protein predicted: Swiss-Prot protein existence level 4. Required for transposition of transposon Tn903. From Escherichia coli.
   6902..7337    +  rep_origin     pSa ori: origin of replication from bacterial plasmid pSa
   7464..3       +  misc_feature   LB T-DNA repeat (across the origin): left border repeat from nopaline C58 T-DNA (truncated)
