[The description below was written by a language model from this plasmid's Addgene catalogue record and pLannotate feature annotations shown in this document.]
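Description:
pGREAT24 is a GoldenBraid plant expression construct built in the binary vector pDGB1_omega1, carrying two luciferase transcriptional units side by side within a T-DNA. The backbone is of the pGreen type. A high-copy ColE1/pUC origin supports propagation in E. coli. The pSa origin functions in Agrobacterium only when the helper plasmid pSOUP supplies the replication function, as the depositor notes. Bacterial selection is by spectinomycin through the aadA gene. Left and right T-DNA border repeats flank the payload, so the cassette can be delivered to plant cells by Agrobacterium. No plant selectable marker appears in the record or the annotation.

The first unit drives E-Luc, an enhanced green-emitting beetle luciferase from Pyrearinus termitilluminans, from the synthetic G10-90 promoter and ends in the CaMV 35S terminator. The automated annotation detects the 35S minimal promoter portion and the CaMV poly(A) signal but does not label the E-Luc coding sequence, which presumably lies between them. E-Luc carries a silent change that removes a BbsI site for compatibility with Type IIS assembly. The second unit expresses Red-F, the S286Y red-shifted mutant of Luciola cruciata firefly luciferase, from the NOS promoter with a NOS terminator. The short hits to a Drosophila U6 promoter, AmpR promoter, GmR and a Tn903 protein are small fragments and probably incidental matches or backbone remnants.

The two units were joined by Esp3I assembly, and the combined 4.6 kb insert can be released with BsaI for further GoldenBraid cloning. The plasmid belongs to a ratiometric dual-colour luciferase system for rapid characterisation of plant transcriptional regulatory elements. The two spectrally separable signals come from a single T-DNA, so one luciferase can normalise the other. The record does not state which unit serves as the reference.
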