Addgene plasmid #170912: pGREAT24
Purpose: GoldenBraid Double Transcriptional Unit - pG10-90_E-Luc_35St+pNOS_Red-F_NOSt
Depositing lab: Markita Landry. Depositing organization: University of California, Berkeley. Publication: A Ratiometric Dual Color Luciferase Reporter for Fast Characterization of Transcriptional Regulatory Elements in Plants. Gonzalez-Grandio E, Demirer GS, Ma W, Brady S, Landry MP. ACS Synth Biol. 2021 Sep 14. doi: 10.1021/acssynbio.1c00248. PubMed 34520169.
Backbone
  Vector backbone: pDGB1_omega1
  Backbone manufacturer: Diego Orzaez Lab
  Backbone size w/o insert (bp): 2925
  Vector type: Plant Expression, Luciferase, Synthetic Biology
Growth in bacteria
  Bacterial resistance: Spectinomycin, 50 μg/mL
  Growth temperature: 37°C
  Growth strain: DH5alpha
  Copy number: High Copy
Gene/Insert
  Gene/Insert name: E-Luc (alt name: Enhanced beetle luciferase)
  Species: Pyrearinus termitilluminans (E-Luc) and Luciola curciata (Red-F)
  Insert size (bp): 4558
  Mutation: c.375C>T silent mutation to remove BbsI site (E-Luc), p.S286Y Red mutant (RedF)
  Promoter: pG10-90
  Cloning method: Restriction Enzyme; 5′ cloning site Esp3I (destroyed during cloning); 3′ cloning site Esp3I (destroyed during cloning)
  Sequencing primers: 5′ GGGAAACGCCTGGTATCTTT; 3′ CCGATCCCCGGAATTAGATC
Terms and licenses: Academic/Nonprofit Terms; Industry Terms: Not Available to Industry
Depositor comments: Encodes both E-Luc and Red-F transcriptional units. Insert can be excised by BsaI digestion. Requires pSOUP for replication in agrobacterium . Please visit https://www.biorxiv.org/content/10.1101/2021.05.26.443018v2 to read the preprint on bioRxiv
How to cite: pGREAT24 was a gift from Markita Landry (Addgene plasmid # 170912 ; http://n2t.net/addgene:170912 ; RRID:Addgene_170912)
